>Addgene plasmid #103300 | LSB-hsa-miR-191-5p | depositor full sequence | sequence record 195649 | Full Sequence
AATTGAGGGGATAACGCAGGAAAGAACATGTGAGCAAAAGGCCAGCAAAAGGCCAGGAACCGTAAAAAGG
CCGCGTTGCTGGCGTTTTTCCATAGGCTCCGCCCCCCTGACGAGCATCACAAAAATCGACGCTCAAGTCA
GAGGTGGCGAAACCCGACAGGACTATAAAGATACCAGGCGTTTCCCCCTGGAAGCTCCCTCGTGCGCTCT
CCTGTTCCGACCCTGCCGCTTACCGGATACCTGTCCGCCTTTCTCCCTTCGGGAAGCGTGGCGCTTTCTC
ATAGCTCACGCTGTAGGTATCTCAGTTCGGTGTAGGTCGTTCGCTCCAAGCTGGGCTGTGTGCACGAACC
CCCCGTTCAGCCCGACCGCTGCGCCTTATCCGGTAACTATCGTCTTGAGTCCAACCCGGTAAGACACGAC
TTATCGCCACTGGCAGCAGCCACTGGTAACAGGATTAGCAGAGCGAGGTATGTAGGCGGTGCTACAGAGT
TCTTGAAGTGGTGGCCTAACTACGGCTACACTAGAAGAACAGTATTTGGTATCTGCGCTCTGCTGAAGCC
AGTTACCTTCGGAAAAAGAGTTGGTAGCTCTTGATCCGGCAAACAAACCACCGCTGGTAGCGGTGGTTTT
TTTGTTTGCAAGCAGCAGATTACGCGCAGAAAAAAAGGATCTCAAGAAGATCCTTTGATCTTTTCTACGG
GGTCTGACGCTCAGTGGAACGAAAACTCACGTTAAGGGATTTTGGTCATGAGATTATCAAAAAGGATCTT
CACCTAGATCCTTTTAAATTAAAAATGAAGTTTTAAATCAATCTAAAGTATATATGAGTAAACTTGGTCT
GACAGTTACCAATGCTTAATCAGTGAGGCACCTATCTCAGCGATCTGTCTATTTCGTTCATCCATAGTTG
CCTGACTCCCCGTCGTGTAGATAACTACGATACGGGAGGGCTTACCATCTGGCCCCAGTGCTGCAATGAT
ACCGCGAGAACCACGCTCACCGGCTCCAGATTTATCAGCAATAAACCAGCCAGCCGGAAGGGCCGAGCGC
AGAAGTGGTCCTGCAACTTTATCCGCCTCCATCCAGTCTATTAATTGTTGCCGGGAAGCTAGAGTAAGTA
GTTCGCCAGTTAATAGTTTGCGCAACGTTGTTGCCATTGCTACAGGCATCGTGGTGTCACGCTCGTCGTT
TGGTATGGCTTCATTCAGCTCCGGTTCCCAACGATCAAGGCGAGTTACATGATCCCCCATGTTGTGCAAA
AAAGCGGTTAGCTCCTTCGGTCCTCCGATCGTTGTCAGAAGTAAGTTGGCCGCAGTGTTATCACTCATGG
TTATGGCAGCACTGCATAATTCTCTTACTGTCATGCCATCCGTAAGATGCTTTTCTGTGACTGGTGAGTA
CTCAACCAAGTCATTCTGAGAATAGTGTATGCGGCGACCGAGTTGCTCTTGCCCGGCGTCAATACGGGAT
AATACCGCGCCACATAGCAGAACTTTAAAAGTGCTCATCATTGGAAAACGTTCTTCGGGGCGAAAACTCT
CAAGGATCTTACCGCTGTTGAGATCCAGTTCGATGTAACCCACTCGTGCACCCAACTGATCTTCAGCATC
TTTTACTTTCACCAGCGTTTCTGGGTGAGCAAAAACAGGAAGGCAAAATGCCGCAAAAAAGGGAATAAGG
GCGACACGGAAATGTTGAATACTCATACTCTTCCTTTTTCAATATTATTGAAGCATTTATCAGGGTTATT
GTCTCATGAGCGGATACATATTTGAATGTAGCTCCGAATTTCTCGAGGGCTTGTCGACGACGGCGGTCTC
CGTCGTCAGGATCATGAATTCGACCCGCCTGCCACCATGACCGAGTACAAGCCCACGGTGCGCCTCGCCA
CCCGCGACGACGTCCCCCGGGCCGTACGCACCCTCGCCGCCGCGTTCGCCGACTACCCCGCCACGCGCCA
CACCGTCGACCCGGACCGCCACATCGAGCGGGTCACCGAGCTGCAAGAACTCTTCCTCACGCGCGTCGGG
CTCGACATCGGCAAGGTGTGGGTCGCGGACGACGGCGCCGCGGTGGCGGTCTGGACCACGCCGGAGAGCG
TCGAAGCGGGGGCGGTGTTCGCCGAGATCGGCCCGCGCATGGCCGAGTTGAGCGGTTCCCGGCTGGCCGC
GCAGCAACAGATGGAAGGCCTCCTGGCGCCGCACCGGCCCAAGGAGCCCGCGTGGTTCCTGGCCACCGTC
GGCGTCTCGCCCGACCACCAGGGCAAGGGTCTGGGCAGCGCCGTCGTGCTCCCCGGAGTGGAGGCGGCCG
AGCGCGCCGGGGTGCCCGCCTTCCTGGAGACATCCGCGCCCCGCAACCTCCCCTTCTACGAGCGGCTCGG
CTTCACCGTCACCGCCGACGTCGAGGTGCCCGAAGGACCGCGCACCTGGTGCATGACCCGCAAGCCCGGT
GCCTGATACGCGTGAATTCACTCCTCAGGTGCAGGCTGCCTATCAGAAGGTGGTGGCTGGTGTGGCCAAT
GCCCTGGCTCACAAATACCACTGAGATCTTTTTCCCTCTGCCAAAAATTATGGGGACATCATGAAGCCCC
TTGAGCATCTGACTTCTGGCTAATAAAGGAAATTTATTTTCATTGCAATAGTGTGTTGGAATTTTTTGTG
TCTCTCACTCGGAAGGACATATGGGAGGGCAAATCATTTAAAACATCAGAATGAGTATTTGGTTTAGAGT
TTGGCAACATATGCCCATATGCTGGCTGCCATGAACAAAGGTTGGCTATAAAGAGGTCATCAGTATATGA
AACAGCCCCCTGCTGTCCATTCCTTATTCCATAGAAAAGCCTTGACTTGAGGTTAGATTTTTTTTATATT
TTGTTTTGTGTTATTTTTTTCTTTAACATCCCTAAAATTTTCCTTACATGTTTTACTAGCCAGATTTTTC
CTCCTCTCCTGACTACTCCCAGTCATAGCTGTCCCTCTTCTCTTATGGAGATCCCTCGACCTGCAGCCCA
AGCTTGAATTCTCTAGAATTACCCTGTTATCCCTATGCTTGGTTTACCGAGCTCTTATTGGTTTTCAAAC
TTCATTGACTGTGCCCAACGCGCCTGGGAGCTCACGGGGACAGCCCCCCCCCAAAGCCCCCAGGGATGTA
ATTACGTCCCTCCCCCGCTAGGGGGCAGCAGCGAGCCGCCCGGGGCTCCGCTCCGGTCCGGCGCTCCCCC
CGCATCCCCGAGCCGGCAGCGTGCGGGGACAGCCCGGGCACGGGGAAGGTGGCACGGGATCGCTTTCCTC
TGAACGCTTCTCGCTGCTCTTTGAGCCTGCAGACACCTGGGGGGATACGGGGAAAAAGCTAGGCTGAAAG
ACCGGTTCTTAGAATGACACGCGCCTGGGAGCTCACGGGGACAGCCCCCCCCCAAAGCCCCCAGGGATGT
AATTACGTCCCTCCCCCGCTAGGGGGCAGCAGCGAGCCGCCCGGGGCTCCGCTCCGGTCCGGCGCTCCCC
CCGCATCCCCGAGCCGGCAGCGTGCGGGGACAGCCCGGGCACGGGGAAGGTGGCACGGGATCGCTTTCCT
CTGAACGCTTCTCGCTGCTCTTTGAGCCTGCAGACACCTGGGGGGATACGGGGAAAAAGCTAACTTCTGA
GACGACAACTTTGTATAGAAAAGTTGGCTCCGAATTCGCCCTTGACAGCAGAGATCCAGTTTGGTTAATT
AATTGGCTCCGGTGCCCGTCAGTGGGCAGAGCGCACATCGCCCACAGTCCCCGAGAAGTTGTGGGGAGGG
GTCGGCAATTGAACCGGTGCCTAGAGAAGGTGGCGCGGGGTAAACTGGGAAAGTGATGTCGTGTACTGGC
TCCGCCTTTTTCCCGAGGGTGGGGGAGAACCGTATATAAGTGCAGTAGTCGCCGTGAACGTTCTTTTTCG
CAACGGGTTTGCCGCCAGAACACAGGTAAGTGCCGTGTGTGGTTCCCGCGGGCCTGGCCTCTTTACGGGT
TATGGCCCTTGCGTGCCTTGAATTACTTCCACCTGGCTGCAGTACGTGATTCTTGATCCCGAGCTTCGGG
TTGGAAGTGGGTGGGAGAGTTCGAGGCCTTGCGCTTAAGGAGCCCCTTCGCCTCGTGCTTGAGTTGAGGC
CTGGCCTGGGCGCTGGGGCCGCCGCGTGCGAATCTGGTGGCACCTTCGCGCCTGTCTCGCTGCTTTCGAT
AAGTCTCTAGCCATTTAAAATTTTTGATGACCTGCTGCGACGCTTTTTTTCTGGCAAGATAGTCTTGTAA
ATGCGGGCCAAGATCTGCACACTGGTATTTCGGTTTTTGGGGCCGCGGGCGGCGACGGGGCCCGTGCGTC
CCAGCGCACATGTTCGGCGAGGCGGGGCCTGCGAGCGCGGCCACCGAGAATCGGACGGGGGTAGTCTCAA
GCTGGCCGGCCTGCTCTGGTGCCTGGCCTCGCGCCGCCGTGTATCGCCCCGCCCTGGGCGGCAAGGCTGG
CCCGGTCGGCACCAGTTGCGTGAGCGGAAAGATGGCCGCTTCCCGGCCCTGCTGCAGGGAGCTCAAAATG
GAGGACGCGGCGCTCGGGAGAGCGGGCGGGTGAGTCACCCACACAAAGGAAAAGGGCCTTTCCGTCCTCA
GCCGTCGCTTCATGTGACTCCACGGAGTACCGGGCGCCGTCCAGGCACCTCGATTAGTTCTCGAGCTTTT
GGAGTACGTCGTCTTTAGGTTGGGGGGAGGGGTTTTATGCGATGGAGTTTCCCCACACTGAGTGGGTGGA
GACTGAAGTTAGGCCAGCTTGGCACTTGATGTAATTCTCCTTGGAATTTGCCCTTTTTGAGTTTGGATCT
TGGTTCATTCTCAAGCCTCAGACAGTGGTTCAAAGTTTTTTTCTTCCATTTCAGGTGTCGTGAGAAGGGC
GAATTCGACCCAAGTTTGTACAAAAAAGCAGGCTGGATCCAGGTGCCACCATGGTGAGCGAGCTGATTAA
GGAGAACATGCACATGAAGCTGTACATGGAGGGCACCGTGAACAACCACCACTTCAAGTGCACATCCGAG
GGCGAAGGCAAGCCCTACGAGGGCACCCAGACCATGAGAATCAAGGCGGTCGAGGGCGGCCCTCTCCCCT
TCGCCTTCGACATCCTGGCTACCAGCTTCATGTACGGCAGCAAAACCTTCATCAACCACACCCAGGGCAT
CCCCGACTTCTTTAAGCAGTCCTTCCCCGAGGGCTTCACATGGGAGAGAGTCACCACATACGAAGATGGG
GGCGTGCTGACCGCTACCCAGGACACCAGCCTCCAGGACGGCTGCCTCATCTACAACGTCAAGATCAGAG
GGGTGAACTTCCCATCCAACGGCCCTGTGATGCAGAAGAAAACACTCGGCTGGGAGGCCTCCACCGAGAC
ACTGTACCCCGCTGACGGCGGCCTGGAAGGCAGAGCCGACATGGCCCTGAAGCTCGTGGGCGGGGGCCAC
CTGATCTGCAACCTTAAGACCACATACAGATCCAAGAAACCCGCTAAGAACCTCAAGATGCCCGGCGTCT
ACTATGTGGACAGGAGACTGGAAAGAATCAAGGAGGCCGACAAAGAGACATACGTCGAGCAGCACGAGGT
GGCTGTGGCCAGATACTGCGACCTCCCTAGCAAACTGGGGCACAAACTTAATTGAGAATTCTACCACCCA
GCTTTCTTGTACAAAGTGGTACGTCTCAAGACCAGAGGTCTCTGCTTCGGATAGGCAGCTGCTTTTGGGA
TTCCGTTGCAGCTGCTTTTGGGATTCCGTTGCAGCTGCTTTTGGGATTCCGTTGCAGCTGCTTTTGGGAT
TCCGTTGCAACCAGAAGAGACCTGTGCTTCACTCCTCAGGTGCAGGCTGCCTATCAGAAGGTGGTGGCTG
GTGTGGCCAATGCCCTGGCTCACAAATACCACTGAGATCTTTTTCCCTCTGCCAAAAATTATGGGGACAT
CATGAAGCCCCTTGAGCATCTGACTTCTGGCTAATAAAGGAAATTTATTTTCATTGCAATAGTGTGTTGG
AATTTTTTGTGTCTCTCACTCGGAAGGACATATGGGAGGGCAAATCATTTAAAACATCAGAATGAGTATT
TGGTTTAGAGTTTGGCAACATATGCCCATATGCTGGCTGCCATGAACAAAGGTTGGCTATAAAGAGGTCA
TCAGTATATGAAACAGCCCCCTGCTGTCCATTCCTTATTCCATAGAAAAGCCTTGACTTGAGGTTAGATT
TTTTTTATATTTTGTTTTGTGTTATTTTTTTCTTTAACATCCCTAAAATTTTCCTTACATGTTTTACTAG
CCAGATTTTTCCTCCTCTCCTGACTACTCCCAGTCATAGCTGTCCCTCTTCTCTTATGGAGATCCCGAGC
GGTGCGTTTTTATGCTTGTAGTATTGTATAATGTTTTTAAGATCCAAGCTTCTGACCTCTTCTCTTCCTC
CCACAGGGCCTCGAGACAATTGCATCGATGGTACCAGTGAAAGTCTGCAATGAATTCGAGTTGGCGCGCC
TGTCATTCTAAATCTCTCTTTCAGCCTAAAGCTTTTTCCCCGTATCCCCCCAGGTGTCTGCAGGCTCAAA
GAGCAGCGAGAAGCGTTCAGAGGAAAGCGATCCCGTGCCACCTTCCCCGTGCCCGGGCTGTCCCCGCACG
CTGCCGGCTCGGGGATGCGGGGGGAGCGCCGGACCGGAGCGGAGCCCCGGGCGGCTCGCTGCTGCCCCCT
AGCGGGGGAGGGACGTAATTACATCCCTGGGGGCTTTGGGAGGGGGCTGTCCCCGTGAGCTCCCAGGCGC
GCCTGTCATTCTAAATCTCTCTTTCAGCCTAAAGCTTTTTCCCCGTATCCCCCCAGGTGTCTGCAGGCTC
AAAGAGCAGCGAGAAGCGTTCAGAGGAAAGCGATCCCGTGCCACCTTCCCCGTGCCCGGGCTGTCCCCGC
ACGCTGCCGGCTCGGGGATGCGGGGGGAGCGCCGGACCGGAGCGGAGCCCCGGGCGGCTCGCTGCTGCCC
CCTAGCGGGGGAGGGACGTAATTACATCCCTGGGGGCTTTGGGGGGGGGCTGTCCCCGTGAGCTCCCAGG
CGCGCCAACTCGGTACCGTATCGATGTCGACGTTAACGCTAGTGATATCAACTTTGTATAGAAAAGTTGG
CTCCGAATTCGCCCTTGACAGCAGAGATCCAGTTTGGTTAATTAATTGGCTCCGGTGCCCGTCAGTGGGC
AGAGCGCACATCGCCCACAGTCCCCGAGAAGTTGTGGGGAGGGGTCGGCAATTGAACCGGTGCCTAGAGA
AGGTGGCGCGGGGTAAACTGGGAAAGTGATGTCGTGTACTGGCTCCGCCTTTTTCCCGAGGGTGGGGGAG
AACCGTATATAAGTGCAGTAGTCGCCGTGAACGTTCTTTTTCGCAACGGGTTTGCCGCCAGAACACAGGT
AAGTGCCGTGTGTGGTTCCCGCGGGCCTGGCCTCTTTACGGGTTATGGCCCTTGCGTGCCTTGAATTACT
TCCACCTGGCTGCAGTACGTGATTCTTGATCCCGAGCTTCGGGTTGGAAGTGGGTGGGAGAGTTCGAGGC
CTTGCGCTTAAGGAGCCCCTTCGCCTCGTGCTTGAGTTGAGGCCTGGCCTGGGCGCTGGGGCCGCCGCGT
GCGAATCTGGTGGCACCTTCGCGCCTGTCTCGCTGCTTTCGATAAGTCTCTAGCCATTTAAAATTTTTGA
TGACCTGCTGCGACGCTTTTTTTCTGGCAAGATAGTCTTGTAAATGCGGGCCAAGATCTGCACACTGGTA
TTTCGGTTTTTGGGGCCGCGGGCGGCGACGGGGCCCGTGCGTCCCAGCGCACATGTTCGGCGAGGCGGGG
CCTGCGAGCGCGGCCACCGAGAATCGGACGGGGGTAGTCTCAAGCTGGCCGGCCTGCTCTGGTGCCTGGC
CTCGCGCCGCCGTGTATCGCCCCGCCCTGGGCGGCAAGGCTGGCCCGGTCGGCACCAGTTGCGTGAGCGG
AAAGATGGCCGCTTCCCGGCCCTGCTGCAGGGAGCTCAAAATGGAGGACGCGGCGCTCGGGAGAGCGGGC
GGGTGAGTCACCCACACAAAGGAAAAGGGCCTTTCCGTCCTCAGCCGTCGCTTCATGTGACTCCACGGAG
TACCGGGCGCCGTCCAGGCACCTCGATTAGTTCTCGAGCTTTTGGAGTACGTCGTCTTTAGGTTGGGGGG
AGGGGTTTTATGCGATGGAGTTTCCCCACACTGAGTGGGTGGAGACTGAAGTTAGGCCAGCTTGGCACTT
GATGTAATTCTCCTTGGAATTTGCCCTTTTTGAGTTTGGATCTTGGTTCATTCTCAAGCCTCAGACAGTG
GTTCAAAGTTTTTTTCTTCCATTTCAGGTGTCGTGAGAAGGGCGAATTCGACCCAAGTTTGTACAAAAAA
GCAGGCTCGCCACCATGGTGAGCAAGGGCGAGGAGCTGTTCACCGGGGTGGTGCCCATCCTGGTCGAGCT
GGACGGCGACGTAAACGGCCACAAGTTCAGCGTGAGGGGCGAGGGCGAGGGCGATGCCACCAACGGCAAG
CTGACCCTGAAGTTCATCTGCACCACCGGCAAGCTGCCCGTGCCCTGGCCCACCCTCGTGACCACCCTGA
GCCACGGCGTGCAGTGCTTCGCCCGCTACCCCGACCACATGAAGCAGCACGACTTCTTCAAGTCCGCCAT
GCCCGAAGGCTACGTCCAGGAGCGCACCATCTTCTTCAAGGACGACGGCACCTACAAGACCCGCGCCGAG
GTGAAGTTCGAGGGCGACACCCTAGTGAACCGCATCGAGCTGAAGGGCGTCGACTTCAAGGAGGACGGCA
ACATCCTGGGGCACAAGCTGGAGTACAACTTCAACAGCCACAACATCTATATCATGGCCGTCAAGCAGAA
GAACGGCATCAAGGTGAACTTCAAGATCCGCCACAACGTGGAGGACGGCAGCGTGCAGCTCGCCGACCAC
TACCAGCAGAACACCCCCATCGGCGACGGCCCCGTGCTGCTGCCCGACAGCCACTACCTGAGCACCCAGT
CCGTGCTGAGCAAAGACCCCAACGAGAAGCGCGATCACATGGTCCTGCTGGAGTTCCGCACCGCCGCCGG
GATCACTCTCGGCATGGACGAGCTGTACAAGTAATACCACCCAGCTTTCTTGTACAAAGTGGTACGCGTG
AATTCACTCCTCAGGTGCAGGCTGCCTATCAGAAGGTGGTGGCTGGTGTGGCCAATGCCCTGGCTCACAA
ATACCACTGAGATCTTTTTCCCTCTGCCAAAAATTATGGGGACATCATGAAGCCCCTTGAGCATCTGACT
TCTGGCTAATAAAGGAAATTTATTTTCATTGCAATAGTGTGTTGGAATTTTTTGTGTCTCTCACTCGGAA
GGACATATGGGAGGGCAAATCATTTAAAACATCAGAATGAGTATTTGGTTTAGAGTTTGGCAACATATGC
CCATATGCTGGCTGCCATGAACAAAGGTTGGCTATAAAGAGGTCATCAGTATATGAAACAGCCCCCTGCT
GTCCATTCCTTATTCCATAGAAAAGCCTTGACTTGAGGTTAGATTTTTTTTATATTTTGTTTTGTGTTAT
TTTTTTCTTTAACATCCCTAAAATTTTCCTTACATGTTTTACTAGCCAGATTTTTCCTCCTCTCCTGACT
ACTCCCAGTCATAGCTGTCCCTCTTCTCTTATGGAGATCCCTCGACCTGCAGCCCAAGCTTGGCGTAATC
ATGGTCATAGCTGTTTCCTGTGTGAAATTGTTATCCGCTCACAATTCCACACAACATACGAGCCGGAAGC
ATAAAGTGTAAAGCCTGGGGTGCCTAATGAGTGAGCTAACTCACATTAATTGCGTTGCGCTCACTGCCCG
CTTTCCAGTCGGGAAACCTGTCGTGCCAGCGGATCGACAGTACTAAGCTTGGTCTAATACCCAATCTCTC
GTCTTATCCAGATGTTTTATACGCCTCTGGCCCGTGTCTCAAAATCTCTGATGTTACATTGCACAAGATA
AAATAATATCATCATGAACAATAAAACTGTCTGCTTACATAAACAGTAATACAAGGGGTGTTATGAGCCA
TATTCAACGGGAAACGTCGAGGCCGCGATTAAATTCCAACATGGATGCTGATTTATATGGGTATAAATGG
GCTCGCGATAATGTCGGGCAATCAGGTGCGACAATCTATCGCTTGTATGGGAAGCCCGATGCGCCAGAGT
TGTTTCTGAAACATGGCAAAGGTAGCGTTGCCAATGATGTTACAGATGAGATGGTCAGACTAAACTGGCT
GACGGAATTTATGCCTCTTCCGACCATCAAGCATTTTATCCGTACTCCTGATGATGCATGGTTACTCACC
ACTGCGATCCCCGGAAAAACAGCATTCCAGGTATTAGAAGAATATCCTGATTCAGGTGAAAATATTGTTG
ATGCGCTGGCAGTGTTCCTGCGCCGGTTGCATTCGATTCCTGTTTGTAATTGTCCTTTTAACAGCGATCG
CGTATTTCGTCTCGCTCAGGCGCAATCACGAATGAATAACGGTTTGGTTGATGCGAGTGATTTTGATGAC
GAGCGTAATGGCTGGCCTGTTGAACAAGTCTGGAAAGAAATGCATAAACTTTTGCCATTCTCACCGGATT
CAGTCGTCACTCATGGTGATTTCTCACTTGATAACCTTATTTTTGACGAGGGGAAATTAATAGGTTGTAT
TGATGTTGGACGAGTCGGAATCGCAGACCGATACCAGGATCTTGCCATCCTATGGAACTGCCTCGGTGAG
TTTTCTCCTTCATTACAGAAACGGCTTTTTCAAAAATATGGTATTGATAATCCTGATATGAATAAATTGC
AGTTTCATTTGATGCTCGATGAGTTTTTCTAATCAGAATTGGTTAATTGGTTGTAACACTGGCAGAGCAT
TACGCTGACTTGACGGGACGGCGCAAGCTCATGACCAAAATCCCTTAACGTGAGTTACGCGTCGTTCCAC
TGAGCGTCAGAGGTATCACTAGTATTACAGAGGTAAGTTATAACAGTCGCCTAACCC
Features (pLannotate 1.2.2; 28 found; start..end, strand, type, name):
     87..675     -  rep_origin     ori: high-copy-number ColE1/pMB1/pBR322/pUC origin of replication
    846..1706    -  CDS            AmpR: β-lactamase; bla; confers resistance to ampicillin, carbenicillin, and related antibiotics
   1707..1778    -  promoter       AmpR promoter: bla
   1857..2456    +  CDS            PuroR: puromycin N-acetyltransferase; pac from Streptomyces alboniger; confers resistance to puromycin
   2461..2541    +  CDS            HBB (fragment): HBB_PONPY - Experimental evidence at transcript level: Swiss-Prot protein existence level 2. Involved in oxygen transport from the lung to the various peripheral tissues. From Pongo pygmaeus (Bornean orangutan).
   2612..2667    +  polyA_signal   β-globin poly(A) signal: rabbit β-globin polyadenylation signal (Gil and Proudfoot, 1987)
   3646..3666    +  protein_bind   attB4: mutant version of attB; core recombination site for the Gateway® BP reaction BP Clonase™
   3734..3945    +  promoter       EF-1α core promoter: core promoter for human elongation factor EF-1α
   3946..4884    +  intron         EF-1α intron A: intron upstream of the start codon of human EF-1α
   4911..4931    +  protein_bind   attB1: mutant version of attB; core recombination site for the Gateway® BP reaction BP Clonase™
   4951..5646    +  CDS            mKate2: mKate2 is a basic (constitutively fluorescent) red fluorescent protein published in 2009, derived from Entacmaea quadricolor. It is reported to be a rapidly-maturing monomer with moderate acid sensitivity.
   5666..5690    -  protein_bind   attB2: mutant version of attB; recombination site for the Gateway® BP reaction BP Clonase™
   5838..5912    +  CDS            HBB (fragment): HBB_PONPY - Experimental evidence at transcript level: Swiss-Prot protein existence level 2. Involved in oxygen transport from the lung to the various peripheral tissues. From Pongo pygmaeus (Bornean orangutan).
   5983..6038    +  polyA_signal   β-globin poly(A) signal: rabbit β-globin polyadenylation signal (Gil and Proudfoot, 1987)
   6422..6447    +  misc_feature   SA: splice acceptor site
   7119..7139    +  protein_bind   attB4: mutant version of attB; core recombination site for the Gateway® BP reaction BP Clonase™
   7207..7418    +  promoter       EF-1α core promoter: core promoter for human elongation factor EF-1α
   7419..8357    +  intron         EF-1α intron A: intron upstream of the start codon of human EF-1α
   8384..8404    +  protein_bind   attB1: mutant version of attB; core recombination site for the Gateway® BP reaction BP Clonase™
   8415..9131    +  CDS            EBFP2: EBFP2 is a basic (constitutively fluorescent) blue fluorescent protein published in 2007, derived from Aequorea victoria. It is reported to be a rapidly-maturing monomer with moderate acid sensitivity.
   9139..9163    -  protein_bind   attB2: mutant version of attB; recombination site for the Gateway® BP reaction BP Clonase™
   9167..9247    +  CDS            HBB (fragment): HBB_PONPY - Experimental evidence at transcript level: Swiss-Prot protein existence level 2. Involved in oxygen transport from the lung to the various peripheral tissues. From Pongo pygmaeus (Bornean orangutan).
   9318..9373    +  polyA_signal   β-globin poly(A) signal: rabbit β-globin polyadenylation signal (Gil and Proudfoot, 1987)
   9756..9778    -  protein_bind   lac operator (fragment): The lac repressor binds to the lac operator to inhibit transcription in E. coli. This inhibition can be relieved by adding lactose or isopropyl-β-D-thiogalactopyranoside (IPTG). lac repressor encoded by lacI
   9782..9812    -  promoter       lac promoter: promoter for the E. coli lac operon
   9827..9848    -  protein_bind   CAP binding site: CAP binding activates transcription in the presence of cAMP. E. coli catabolite activator protein
   9861..9900    -  CDS            lacI (fragment): lac repressor; lacI; The lac repressor binds to the lac operator to inhibit transcription in E. coli. This inhibition can be relieved by adding lactose or isopropyl-β-D-thiogalactopyranoside (IPTG).
  10073..10882   +  CDS            KanR: aminoglycoside phosphotransferase; aph(3')-Ia; confers resistance to kanamycin in bacteria or G418 (Geneticin®) in eukaryotes
