[The description below was written by a language model from this plasmid's Addgene catalogue record and pLannotate feature annotations shown in this document.]
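Description:
LSB-hsa-miR-191-5p is a mammalian expression and synthetic-biology plasmid built on the Low Sensor Backbone (LSB) that reports the activity of the human microRNA miR-191-5p by two-colour fluorescence. It replicates in E. coli from a high-copy ColE1/pUC-type origin and carries both β-lactamase (AmpR) and an aph(3')-Ia kanamycin resistance gene, matching the dual ampicillin and kanamycin selection listed in the catalogue. The depositor full sequence is about 11 kb.

The payload consists of two parallel transcription units, each driven by the human EF-1α core promoter with its intron A and terminated by a rabbit β-globin polyadenylation region. The first unit expresses the red fluorescent protein mKate2. According to the record, the hsa-miR-191-5p target lies in the mKate2 3' UTR, although the feature table does not annotate it as a separate feature. The second unit expresses the blue protein EBFP2 and lacks the target, so it acts as an internal reference for plasmid dosage and expression. When miR-191-5p is active in a transfected cell, mKate2 output falls relative to EBFP2, and this ratio measures miRNA activity. Gateway attB4, attB1 and attB2 scars flank the promoters and coding sequences, reflecting modular assembly of the units, while the insert itself is recorded as Gibson-cloned.

A puromycin N-acetyltransferase gene followed by a third β-globin poly(A) region is also present, and the depositor indicates it can be used for puromycin selection. No dedicated mammalian promoter is annotated upstream of it. The repeated poly(A) elements make the plasmid inherently unstable. The depositor also notes small discrepancies between the deposited sequence and the physical plasmid, including 10 bp insertions flanking the puromycin coding region that do not impair selection.
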