Addgene plasmid #103300: LSB-hsa-miR-191-5p
Purpose: Used to sense miRNA activity using fluorescence based tools. hsa-miR-191-5p target in 3' UTR of of mKate. miRNA activity can be measured by the repression of mKate2 relative to EBFP2 fluorescent proteins . Plasmid is inherently unstable; please see Depositor Comments
Depositing lab: Ron Weiss. Depositing organization: Massachusetts Institute of Technology. Publication: A mixed antagonistic/synergistic miRNA repression model enables accurate predictions of multi-input miRNA sensor activity. Gam JJ, Babb J, Weiss R. Nat Commun. 2018 Jun 22;9(1):2430. doi: 10.1038/s41467-018-04575-0. PubMed 29934631.
Backbone
  Vector backbone: Low Sensor Backbone (LSB)
  Vector type: Mammalian Expression, Synthetic Biology
Growth in bacteria
  Bacterial resistance: Ampicillin and Kanamycin, 100 & 50 μg/mL
  Growth temperature: 30°C
  Growth strain: NEB Stable
  Copy number: High Copy
Gene/Insert
  Gene/Insert name: hsa-miR-191-5p target
  Species: H. sapiens (human)
  Entrez Gene: MIR191 (a.k.a. MIRN191, miR-191)
  Promoter: EF-1a
  Cloning method: Gibson Cloning
Terms and licenses: Academic/Nonprofit Terms; Industry Terms: Not Available to Industry
Depositor comments: Please note that this plasmid is inherently unstable due to a repeating poly A element. We recommend performing a diagnostic digest on multiple colonies upon receipt. The depositors would like to note the presence of several discrepancies between the depositor sequence and physical plasmid sequence. In particular, the sequences upstream and downstream of the puromycin coding region have 10 bp insertions which do not affect the ability to perform puromycin selection. The sequences for those regions within the physical plasmids are as follows: Upstream of Puro: GAATTCGACCGCCTGTCTCAAGGTGCCACC; Downstream of Puro: GCTTTGAGACTACGCGTGAATTCACTCCTC.
How to cite: LSB-hsa-miR-191-5p was a gift from Ron Weiss (Addgene plasmid # 103300 ; http://n2t.net/addgene:103300 ; RRID:Addgene_103300)
