>Addgene plasmid #103300 | LSB-hsa-miR-191-5p | depositor partial sequence | sequence record 195650 | hsa-miR-191-5p target
CAGCTGCTTTTGGGATTCCGTTG
