>Addgene plasmid #103300 | LSB-hsa-miR-191-5p | addgene partial sequence | sequence record 270542 | mKate2-F 5'-ACCCGCTAAGAACCTCAAGA-3'
AGAATCAAGGAGGCCGACAAAGAGACATACGTCGAGCAGCACGAGGTGGCTGTGGCCAGATACTGCGACC
TCCCTAGCAAACTGGGGCACAAACTTAATTGAGAATTCTACCACCCAGCTTTCTTGTACAAAGTGGTACG
TCTCAAGACCAGAGGTCTCTGCTTCGGATAGGCAGCTGCTTTTGGGATTCCGTTGCAGCTGCTTTTGGGA
TTCCGTTGCAGCTGCTTTTGGGATTCCGTTGCAGCTGCTTTTGGGATTCCGTTGCAACCAGAAGAGACCT
GTGCTTCACTCCTCAGGTGCAGGCTGCCTATCAGAAGGTGGTGGCTGGTGTGGCCAATGCCCTGGCTCAC
AAATACCACTGAGATCTTTTTCCCTCTGCCAAAAATTATGGGGACATCATGAAGCCCCTTGAGCATCTGA
CTTCTGGCTAATAAAGGAAATTTATTTTCATTGCAATAGTGTGTTGGAATTTTTTGTGTCTCTCACTCGG
AAGGACATATGGGAGGGCAAATCATTTAAAACATCAGAATGAGTATTTGGTTTAGAGTTTGGCAACATAT
GCCCATATGCTGGCTGCCATGAACAAAGGTTGGCTATAAAGAGGTCATCAGTATATGAAACAGCCCCCTG
CTGTCCATTCCTTATTCCATAGAAAAGCCTTGACTTGAGGTTAGATTTTTTTT
